>Addgene plasmid #229456 | pVF18 | addgene full sequence | sequence record 456921 | Addgene NGS Result
TGGCGAATGGG
[124 nt withheld, positions 12-135]
C
[91 nt withheld, positions 137-227]
A
[49 nt withheld, positions 229-277]
CCTTTGACGTTGGAGTCCACGTTCTTT
[37 nt withheld, positions 305-341]
ACCCTATCTCGGTCTATTCTTTTGATTTATAAGGGATTTTGCCGATTTCGGCCTATTGGTTAAAAAATGA
GCTGATTTAACAAAAATTTAACGCGAATTTTAACAAAATATTAACGCTTACAATTTAGGTGGCACTTTTC
GGGGAAATGTGCGCGGAACCCCTATTTGTTTATTTTTCTAAATACATTCAAATATGTATCCGCTCATGAA
TTAATTCTTAGAAAAACTCATCGAGCATCAAATGAAACTGCAATTTATTCATATCAGGATTATCAATACC
ATATTTTTGAAAAAGCCGTTTCTGTAATGAAGGAGAAAACTCACCGAGGCAGTTCCATAGGATGGCAAGA
TCCTGGTATCGGTCTGCGATTCCGACTCGTCCAACATCAATACAACCTATTAATTTCCCCTCGTCAAAAA
TAAGGTTATCAAGTGAGAAATCACCATGAGTGACGACTGAATCCGGTGAGAATGGCAAAAGTTTATGCAT
TTCTTTCCAGACTTGTTCAACAGGCCAGCCATTACGCTCGTCATCAAAATCACTCGCATCAACCAAACCG
TTATTCATTCGTGATTGCGCCTGAGCGAGACGAAATACGCGATCGCTGTTAAAAGGACAATTACAAACAG
GAATCGAATGCAACCGGCGCAGGAACACTGCCAGCGCATCAACAATATTTTCACCTGAATCAGGATATTC
TTCTAATACCTGGAATGCTGTTTTCCCGGGGATCGCAGTGGTGAGTAACCATGCATCATCAGGAGTACGG
ATAAAATGCTTGATGGTCGGAAGAGGCATAAATTCCGTCAGCCAGTTTAGTCTGACCATCTCATCTGTAA
CATCATTGGCAACGCTACCTTTGCCATGTTTCAGAAACAACTCTGGCGCATCGGGCTTCCCATACAATCG
ATAGATTGTCGCACCTGATTGCCCGACATTATCGCGAGCCCATTTATACCCATATAAATCAGCATCCATG
TTGGAATTTAATCGCGGCCTAGAGCAAGACGTTTCCCGTTGAATATGGCTCATAACACCCCTTGTATTAC
TGTTTATGTAAGCAGACAGTTTTATTGTTCATGACCAAAATCCCTTAACGTGAGTTTTCGTTCCACTGAG
CGTCAGACCCCGTAGAAAAGATCAAAGGATCTTCTTGAGATCCTTTTTTTCTGCGCGTAATCTGCTGCTT
GCAAACAAAAAAACCACCGCTACCAGCGGTGGTTTGTTTGCCGGATCAAGAGCTACCAACTCTTTTTCCG
AAGGTAACTGGCTTCAGCAGAGCGCAGATACCAAATACTGTCCTTCTAGTGTAGCCGTAGTTAGGCCACC
ACTTCAAGAACTCTGTAGCACCGCCTACATACCTCGCTCTGCTAATCCTGTTACCAGTGGCTGCTGCCAG
TGGCGATAAGTCGTGTCTTACCGGGTTGGACTCAAGACGATAGTTACCGGATAAGGCGCAGCGGTCGGGC
TGAACGGGGGGTTCGTGCACACAGCCCAGCTTGGAGCGAACGACCTACACCGAACTGAGATACCTACAGC
GTGAGCTATGAGAAAGCGCCACGCTTCCCGAAGGGAGAAAGGCGGACAGGTATCCGGTAAGCGGCAGGGT
CGGAACAGGAGAGCGCACGAGGGAGCTTCCAGGGGGAAACGCCTGGTATCTTTATAGTCCTGTCGGGTTT
CGCCACCTCTGACTTGAGCGTCGATTTTTGTGATGCTCGTCAGGGGGGCGGAGCCTATGGAAAAACGCCA
GCAACGCGGCCTTTTTACGGTTCCTGGCCTTTTGCTGGCCTTTTGCTCACATGTTCTTTCCTGCGTTATC
CCCTGATTCTGTGGATAACCGTATTACCGCCTTTGAGTGAGCTGATACCGCTCGCCGCAGCCGAACGACC
GAGCGCAGCGAGTCAGTGAGCGAGGAAGCGGAAGAGCGCCTGATGCGGTATTTTCTCCTTACGCATCTGT
GCGGTATTTCACACCGCAATGGTGCACTCTCAGTACAATCTGCTCTGATGCCGCATAGTTAAGCCAGTAT
ACACTCCGCTATCGCTACGTGACTGGGTCATGGCTGCGCCCCGACACCCGCCAACACCCGCTGACGCGCC
CTGACGGGCTTGTCTGCTCCCGGCATCCGCTTACAGACAAGCTGTGACCGTCTCCGGGAGCTGCATGTGT
CAGAGGTTTTCACCGTCATCACCGAAACGCGCGAGGCAGCTGCGGTAAAGCTCATCAGCGTGGTCGTGAA
GCGATTCACAGATGTCTGCCTGTTCATCCGCGTCCAGCTCGTTGAGTTTCTCCAGAAGCGTTAATGTCTG
GCTTCTGATAAAGCGGGCCATGTTAAGGGCGGTTTTTTCCTGTTTGGTCACTGATGCCTCCGTGTAAGGG
GGATTTCTGTTCATGGGGGTAATGATACCGATGAAACGAGAGAGGATGCTCACGATACGGGTTACTGATG
ATGAACATGCCCGGTTACTGGAACGTTGTGAGGGTAAACAACTGGCGGTATGGATGCGGCGGGACCAGAG
AAAAATCACTCAGGGTCAATGCCAGCGCTTCGTTAATACAGATGTAGGTGTTCCACAGGGTAGCCAGCAG
CATCCTGCGATGCAGATCCGGAACATAATGGTGCAGGGCGCTGACTTCCGCGTTTCCAGACTTTACGAAA
CACGGAAACCGAAGACCATTCATGTTGTTGCTCAGGTCGCAGACGTTTTGCAGCAGCAGTCGCTTCACGT
TCGCTCGCGTATCGGTGATTCATTCTGCTAACCAGTAAGGCAACCCCGCCAGCCTAGCCGGGTCCTCAAC
GACAGGAGCACGATCATGCGCACCCGTGGGGCCGCCATGCCGGCGATAATGGCCTGCTTCTCGCCGAAAC
GTTTGGTGGCGGGACCAGTGACGAAGGCTTGAGCGAGGGCGTGCAAGATTCCGAATACCGCAAGCGACAG
GCCGATCATCGTCGCGCTCCAGCGAAAGCGGTCCTCGCCGAAAATGACCCAGAGCGCTGCCGGCACCTGT
CCTACGAGTTGCATGATAAAGAAGACAGTCATAAGTGCGGCGACGATAGTCATGCCCCGCGCCCACCGGA
AGGAGCTGACTGGGTTGAAGGCTCTCAAGGGCATCGGTCGAGATCCCGGTGCCTAATGAGTGAGCTAACT
TACATTAATTGCGTTGCGCTCACTGCCCGCTTTCCAGTCGGGAAACCTGTCGTGCCAGCTGCATTAATGA
ATCGGCCAACGCGCGGGGAGAGGCGGTTTGCGTATTGGGCGCCAGGGTGGTTTTTCTTTTCACCAGTGAG
ACGGGCAACAGCTGATTGCCCTTCACCGCCTGGCCCTGAGAGAGTTGCAGCAAGCGGTCCACGCTGGTTT
GCCCCAGCAGGCGAAAATCCTGTTTGATGGTGGTTAACGGCGGGATATAACATGAGCTGTCTTCGGTATC
GTCGTATCCCACTACCGAGATATCCGCACCAACGCGCAGCCCGGACTCGGTAATGGCGCGCATTGCGCCC
AGCGCCATCTGATCGTTGGCAACCAGCATCGCAGTGGGAACGATGCCCTCATTCAGCATTTGCATGGTTT
GTTGAAAACCGGACATGGCACTCCAGTCGCCTTCCCGTTCCGCTATCGGCTGAATTTGATTGCGAGTGAG
ATATTTATGCCAGCCAGCCAGACGCAGACGCGCCGAGACAGAACTTAATGGGCCCGCTAACAGCGCGATT
TGCTGGTGACCCAATGCGACCAGATGCTCCACGCCCAGTCGCGTACCGTCTTCATGGGAGAAAATAATAC
TGTTGATGGGTGTCTGGTCAGAGACATCAAGAAATAACGCCGGAACATTAGTGCAGGCAGCTTCCACAGC
AATGGCATCCTGGTCATCCAGCGGATAGTTAATGATCAGCCCACTGACGCGTTGCGCGAGAAGATTGTGC
ACCGCCGCTTTACAGGCTTCGACGCCGCTTCGTTCTACCATCGACACCACCACGCTGGCACCCAGTTGAT
CGGCGCGAGATTTAATCGCCGCGACAATTTGCGACGGCGCGTGCAGGGCCAGACTGGAGGTGGCAACGCC
AATCAGCAACGACTGTTTGCCCGCCAGTTGTTGTGCCACGCGGTTGGGAATGTAATTCAGCTCCGCCATC
GCCGCTTCCACTTTTTCCCGCGTTTTCGCAGAAACGTGGCTGGCCTGGTTCACCACGCGGGAAACGGTCT
GATAAGAGACACCGGCATACTCTGCGACATCGTATAACGTTACTGGTTTCACATTCACCACCCTGAATTG
ACTCTCTTCCGGGCGCTATCATGCCATACCGCGAAAGGTTTTGCGCCATTCGATGGTGTCCGGGATCTCG
ACGCTCTCCCTTATGCGACTCCTGCATTAGGAAGCAGCCCAGTAGTAGGTTGAGGCCGTTGAGCACCGCC
GCCGCAAGGAATGGTGCATGCAAGGAGATGGCGCCCAACAGTCCCCCGGCCACGGGGCCTGCCACCATAC
CCACGCCGAAACAAGCGCTCATGAGCCCGAAGTGGCGAGCCCGATCTTCCCCATCGGTGATGTCGGCGAT
ATAGGCGCCAGCAACCGCACCTGTGGCGCCGGTGATGCCGGCCACGATGCGTCCGGCGTAGAGGATCGAG
ATCTCGATCCCGCGAAATTAATACGACTCACTATAGGGGAATTGTGAGCGGATAACAATTCCCCTCTAGA
AATAATTTTGTTTAACTTTAAGAAGGAGATATACCATGGGCAGCAGCCATCATCATCATCATCACAGCAG
CGGCCTGGAAGTTCTGTTCCAGGGGCCCCATATGAAAACGTCATCGCTGCGTAAATCGGTATGCAGCGAT
CTCCTCACTCTTTTTAATTCTCCTCATTCGGCATTACCGTCATTACTTGTTTCAGGCATGCCCGAGTGGC
AAGTGCATAACCCGAGCGACAAACATCTCCAGAGCTGGTATTGCCGTCAGCTGCGTTCTGCACTGTTATT
TCATGAGCCACGGATTGCGGCGTTGCAGGTTAATTTGAAAGAAGCGTACTGCCACACTCTGGCGATCAGC
CTTGAGATAATGCTGTACCACGACGATGAACCGCTAACGTTTGATCTGGTCTGGGATAATGGCGGTTGGC
GCAGTGCGACGCTGGAGAATGTCAGCTAAGGATCCGAATTCGAGCTCCGTCGACAAGCTTGCGGCCGCAC
TCGAGCACCACCACCACCACCACTGAGATCCGGCTGCTAACAAAGCCCGAAAGGAAGCTGAGTTGGCTGC
TGCCACCGCTGAGCAATAACTAGCATAACCCCTTGGGGCCTCTAAACGGGTCTTGAGGGGTTTTTTGCTG
AAAGGAGGAACTATATCCGGAT
Features (pLannotate 1.2.2; 20 found; start..end, strand, type, name):
     12..440     +  rep_origin     f1 ori (sequence partly withheld): f1 bacteriophage origin of replication; arrow indicates direction of (+) strand synthesis
    493..550     +  promoter       AmpR promoter (fragment): bla
    559..1374    -  CDS            KanR: aminoglycoside phosphotransferase; aph(3')-Ia; confers resistance to kanamycin in bacteria or G418 (Geneticin®) in eukaryotes
   1496..2084    +  rep_origin     ori: high-copy-number ColE1/pMB1/pBR322/pUC origin of replication
   2270..2409    -  misc_feature   bom: basis of mobility region from pBR322
   2511..2702    -  CDS            rop: Rop protein, which maintains plasmids at low copy number; rop
   2719..3099    +  CDS            YPB1_ECOLX: Protein predicted: Swiss-Prot protein existence level 4. From Escherichia coli.
   3171..3462    -  CDS            TcR (fragment): tetracycline efflux protein; tet; confers resistance to tetracycline
   3477..3498    -  protein_bind   CAP binding site: CAP binding activates transcription in the presence of cAMP. E. coli catabolite activator protein
   3511..4593    -  CDS            lacI: lac repressor; lacI; The lac repressor binds to the lac operator to inhibit transcription in E. coli. This inhibition can be relieved by adding lactose or isopropyl-β-D-thiogalactopyranoside (IPTG).
   4594..4671    -  promoter       lacI promoter: lacI
   4679..4958    -  CDS            TcR (fragment): tetracycline efflux protein; tet; confers resistance to tetracycline
   4980..4998    +  promoter       T7 promoter: promoter for bacteriophage T7 RNA polymerase
   4999..5023    +  protein_bind   lac operator: The lac repressor binds to the lac operator to inhibit transcription in E. coli. This inhibition can be relieved by adding lactose or isopropyl-β-D-thiogalactopyranoside (IPTG). lac repressor encoded by lacI
   5038..5060    +  RBS            RBS: efficient ribosome binding site from bacteriophage T7 gene 10 (Olins and Rangwala, 1989)
   5079..5095    +  CDS            capTEV™ (fragment): composite tag for in vivo biotinylation, TEV protease cleavage, and 6xHis tagging
   5136..5477    +  CDS            iraD (fragment): IRAD_ECOLI - Also known as yjiD. Experimental evidence at protein level: Swiss-Prot protein existence level 1. Inhibits RpoS proteolysis by regulating RssB activity, thereby increasing the stability of the sigma stress factor RpoS during oxidative stress. Its effect on RpoS stability is due to its interaction with RssB, which probably blocks the interaction of RssB with RpoS, and the consequent delivery of the RssB-RpoS complex to the ClpXP protein degradation pathway. From Escherichia coli (strain K12).
   5527..5544    +  CDS            9xHis (fragment): 9xHis affinity tag
   5554..5603    +  CDS            SET1 (fragment): solubility-enhancement tag derived from T7 phage gene 10B
   5611..5658    +  terminator     T7 terminator: transcription terminator for bacteriophage T7 RNA polymerase
