[The description below was written by a language model from this plasmid's Addgene catalogue record and pLannotate feature annotations shown in this document.]
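Description:
pVF18 is a bacterial expression plasmid built on the pSKB2 backbone, a pET-style vector, for producing a truncated form of the Escherichia coli antiadaptor protein IraD (residues 17–130) with a histidine tag. The sequenced plasmid is about 5.7 kb. It replicates through a ColE1/pMB1-type origin accompanied by the bom mobility region and the rop gene, which moderates copy number (the catalogue lists copy number as unknown), and it also carries an f1 phage origin. Selection is by kanamycin through an aph(3')-Ia aminoglycoside phosphotransferase gene. Short tetracycline-resistance fragments and a partial AmpR promoter in the annotation are non-functional remnants of the vector's ancestry.

The expression cassette consists of a T7 promoter followed immediately by a lac operator, the strong T7 gene 10 ribosome binding site, the iraD fragment, and a T7 terminator. A plasmid-borne lacI gene with its own promoter supplies lac repressor, so transcription is held off until induction with IPTG in a host that provides T7 RNA polymerase. The catalogue describes a C-terminal 6xHis tag, and the feature table shows a His-tag match downstream of iraD. However, it also detects a short fragment upstream of the insert resembling a His/protease-cleavage tag. The record does not establish which of these is in frame with the insert, so the tag arrangement should be checked against the sequence.

IraD stabilises the stress sigma factor RpoS by binding the response regulator RssB and blocking delivery of RpoS to the ClpXP protease. This construct supplies purified recombinant IraD core domain, in keeping with the associated structural work on RssB inhibition by an antiadaptor.
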