Addgene plasmid #229456: pVF18
Purpose: Expresses IraD (aa17-130) with His-tag
Depositing lab: Alexandra Deaconescu. Depositing organization: Brown University. Publication: Structural basis for inhibition of a response regulator of sigma(S) stability by a ClpXP antiadaptor. Dorich V, Brugger C, Tripathi A, Hoskins JR, Tong S, Suhanovsky MM, Sastry A, Wickner S, Gottesman S, Deaconescu AM. Genes Dev. 2019 Jun 1;33(11-12):718-732. doi: 10.1101/gad.320168.118. Epub 2019 Apr 11. PubMed 30975721.
Backbone
  Vector backbone: pSKB2
  Backbone size w/o insert (bp): 5368
  Vector type: Bacterial Expression
Growth in bacteria
  Bacterial resistance: Kanamycin, 50 μg/mL
  Growth temperature: 37°C
  Growth strain: DH5alpha
  Copy number: Unknown
Gene/Insert
  Gene/Insert name: IraD (aa 17-130 only)
  Species: E. coli
  Insert size (bp): 411
  Mutation: aa 17-130 only
  Promoter: T7
  Tag / fusion protein: 6xHis (C terminal on insert)
  Cloning method: Restriction Enzyme; 5′ cloning site unknown (unknown if destroyed)
Terms and licenses: Academic/Nonprofit Terms; Industry Terms: Not Available to Industry
How to cite: pVF18 was a gift from Alexandra Deaconescu (Addgene plasmid # 229456 ; http://n2t.net/addgene:229456 ; RRID:Addgene_229456)
